>Addgene plasmid #131619 | HA-IST1 | addgene full sequence | sequence record 258201 | Addgene NGS Result
CGCCATTCTGCCTGGGGACGTCGGAGCAAGCTTGATTTAGGTGACACTATAGAATACAAGCTACTTGTTC
TTTTTGCAGGATACCATGCGATACCCATATGATGTGCCAGATTACGCTGGATCCAAGGCCTCTCGAGGCA
TGCTG
[540 nt withheld, positions 146-685]
GTCATGGCAGAAGCTCCTCCTGGGGTAGAGACAGATCTTATTGATGTTGGATTCACAGATGATGTGAAGA
AAGGAGGCCCTGGAAGAGGAGGGAGTGGTGGCTTCACAGCACCAGTTGGTGGACCTGATGGAACGGTGCC
AATGCCCATGCCCATGCCCATGCCTATGCCATCTGCAAATACGCCTTTCTCATATCCACTGCCAAAGGGA
CCATCAGATTTCAATGGACTGCCAATGGGGACTTATCAGGCCTTTCCCAATATTCATCCACCTCAGATAC
CAGCAACTCCCCCATCGTATGAATCTGTAGATGACATTAATGCTGATAAGAATATCTCTTCTGCACAGAT
TGTTGGTCCTGGACCCAAGCCAGAAGCCTCTGCAAAGCTTCCTTCCAGACCTGCAGATAACTATGACAAC
TTTGTCCTACCAGAGTTGCCATCTGTGCCAGACACACTACCAACTGCATCTGCTGGTGCCAGCACCTCAG
CATCTGAAGACATTGACTTTGATGATCTTTCCCGGAGGTTTGAAGAGCTGAAAAAGAAAACATAGTCTAG
ATTCTGCAGCCCTATAGTGAGTCGTATTACGTAGATCCAGACATGATAAGATACATTGATGAGTTTGGAC
AAACCACAACTAGAATGCAGTGAAAAAAATGCTTTATTTGTGAAATTTGTGATGCTATTGCTTTATTTGT
AACCATTATAAGCTGCAATAAACAAGTTAACAACAACAATTGCATTCATTTTATGTTTCAGGTTCAGGGG
GAGGTGTGGGAGGTTTTTTAATTCGCGGCCGCGGCGCCAATGCATTGGGCCCGGTACCCAGCTTTTGTTC
CCTTTAGTGAGGGTTAATTGCGCGCTTGGCGTAATCATGGTCATAGCTGTTTCCTGTGTGAAATTGTTAT
CCGCTCACAATTCCACACAACATACGAGCCGGGAGCATAAAGTGTAAAGCCTGGGGTGCCTAATGAGTGA
GCTAACTCACATTAATTGCGTTGCGCTCACTGCCCGCTTTCCAGTCGGGAAACCTGTCGTGCCAGCTGCA
TTAATGAATCGGCCAACGCGCGGGGAGAGGCGGTTTGCGTATTGGGCGCTCTTCCGCTTCCTCGCTCACT
GACTCGCTGCGCTCGGTCGTTCGGCTGCGGCGAGCGGTATCAGCTCACTCAAAGGCGGTAATACGGTTAT
CCACAGAATCAGGGGATAACGCAGGAAAGAACATGTGAGCAAAAGGCCAGCAAAAGGCCAGGAACCGTAA
AAAGGCCGCGTTGCTGGCGTTTTTCCATAGGCTCCGCCCCCCTGACGAGCATCACAAAAATCGACGCTCA
AGTCAGAGGTGGCGAAACCCGACAGGACTATAAAGATACCAGGCGTTTCCCCCTGGAAGCTCCCTCGTGC
GCTCTCCTGTTCCGACCCTGCCGCTTACCGGATACCTGTCCGCCTTTCTCCCTTCGGGAAGCGTGGCGCT
TTCTCATAGCTCACGCTGTAGGTATCTCAGTTCGGTGTAGGTCGTTCGCTCCAAGCTGGGCTGTGTGCAC
GAACCCCCCGTTCAGCCCGACCGCTGCGCCTTATCCGGTAACTATCGTCTTGAGTCCAACCCGGTAAGAC
ACGACTTATCGCCACTGGCAGCAGCCACTGGTAACAGGATTAGCAGAGCGAGGTATGTAGGCGGTGCTAC
AGAGTTCTTGAAGTGGTGGCCTAACTACGGCTACACTAGAAGAACAGTATTTGGTATCTGCGCTCTGCTG
AAGCCAGTTACCTTCGGAAAAAGAGTTGGTAGCTCTTGATCCGGCAAACAAACCACCGCTGGTAGCGGTG
GTTTTTTTGTTTGCAAGCAGCAGATTACGCGCAGAAAAAAAGGATCTCAAGAAGATCCTTTGATCTTTTC
TACGGGGTCTGACGCTCAGTGGAACGAAAACTCACGTTAAGGGATTTTGGTCATGAGATTATCAAAAAGG
ATCTTCACCTAGATCCTTTTAAATTAAAAATGAAGTTTTAAATCAATCTAAAGTATATATGAGTAAACTT
GGTCTGACAGTTACCAATGCTTAATCAGTGAGGCACCTATCTCAGCGATCTGTCTATTTCGTTCATCCAT
AGTTGCCTGACTCCCCGTCGTGTAGATAACTACGATACGGGAGGGCTTACCATCTGGCCCCAGTGCTGCA
ATGATACCGCGAGACCCACGCTCACCGGCTCCAGATTTATCAGCAATAAACCAGCCAGCCGGAAGGGCCG
AGCGCAGAAGTGGTCCTGCAACTTTATCCGCCTCCATCCAGTCTATTAATTGTTGCCGGGAAGCTAGAGT
AAGTAGTTCGCCAGTTAATAGTTTGCGCAACGTTGTTGCCATTGCTACAGGCATCGTGGTGTCACGCTCG
TCGTTTGGTATGGCTTCATTCAGCTCCGGTTCCCAACGATCAAGGCGAGTTACATGATCCCCCATGTTGT
GCAAAAAAGCGGTTAGCTCCTTCGGTCCTCCGATCGTTGTCAGAAGTAAGTTGGCCGCAGTGTTATCACT
CATGGTTATGGCAGCACTGCATAATTCTCTTACTGTCATGCCATCCGTAAGATGCTTTTCTGTGACTGGT
GAGTACTCAACCAAGTCATTCTGAGAATAGTGTATGCGGCGACCGAGTTGCTCTTGCCCGGCGTCAATAC
GGGATAATACCGCGCCACATAGCAGAACTTTAAAAGTGCTCATCATTGGAAAACGTTCTTCGGGGCGAAA
ACTCTCAAGGATCTTACCGCTGTTGAGATCCAGTTCGATGTAACCCACTCGTGCACCCAACTGATCTTCA
GCATCTTTTACTTTCACCAGCGTTTCTGGGTGAGCAAAAACAGGAAGGCAAAATGCCGCAAAAAAGGGAA
TAAGGGCGACACGGAAATGTTGAATACTCATACTCTTCCTTTTTCAATATTATTGAAGCATTTATCAGGG
TTATTGTCTCATGAGCGGATACATATTTGAATGTATTTAGAAAAATAAACAAATAGGGGTTCCGCGCACA
TTTCCCCGAAAAGTGCCACCTAAATTGTAAGCGTTAATATTTTGTTAAAATTCGCGTTAAATTTTTGTTA
AATCAGCTCATTTTTTAACCAATAGGCCGAAATCGGCAAAATCCCTTATAAATCAAAAGAATAGACCGAG
ATAGGGT
[37 nt withheld, positions 3843-3879]
AAAGAACGTGGACTCCAACGTCAAAGG
[49 nt withheld, positions 3907-3955]
T
[91 nt withheld, positions 3957-4047]
G
[124 nt withheld, positions 4049-4172]
CCCATTCGCCATTCAGGCTGCGCAACTGTTGGGAAGGGCGATCGGTGCGGGCCTCTTCGCTATTACGCCA
GTCGACCGCCAATTCAATATGGCGTATATGGACTCATGCCAATTCAATATGGTGGATCTGGACCTGTGCC
AATTCAATATGGCGTATATGGACTCGTGCCAATTCAATATGGTGGATCTGGACCCCAGCCAATTCAATAT
GGCGGACTTGGCACCATGCCAATTCAATATGGCGGACCTGGCACTGTGCCAACTGGGGAGGGGTCTACTT
GGCACGGTGCCAAGTTTGAGGAGGGGTCTTGGCCCTGTGCCAAGTCCGCCATATTGAATTGGCATGGTGC
CAATAATGGCGGCCATATTGGCTATATGCCAGGATCAATATATAGGCAATATCCAATATGGCCCTATGCC
AATATGGCTATTGGCCAGGTTCAATACTATGTATTGGCCCTATGCCATATAGTATTCCATATATGGGTTT
TCCTATTGACGTAGATAGCCCCTCCCAATGGGCGGTCCCATATACCATATATGGGGCTTCCTAATACCGC
CCATAGCCACTCCCCCATTGACGTCAATGGTCTCTATATATGGTCTTTCCTATTGACGTCATATGGGCGG
TCCTATTGACGTATATGGCGCCTCCCCCATTGACGTCAATTACGGTAAATGGCCCGCCTGGCTCAATGCC
CATTGACGTCAATAGGACCACCCACCATTGACGTCAATGGGATGGCTCATTGCCCATTCATATCCGTTCT
CACGCCCCCTATTGACGTCAATGACGGTAAATGGCCCACTTGGCAGTACATCAATATCTATTAATAGTAA
CTTGGCAAGTACATTACTATTGGAAGTACGCCAGGGTACATTGGCAGTACTCCCATTGACGTCAATGGCG
GTAAATGGCCCGCGATGGCTGCCAAGTACATCCCCATTGACGTCAATGGGGAGGGGCAATGACGCAAATG
GGCGTTCCATTGACGTAAATGGGCGGTAGGCGTGCCTAATGGGAGGTCTATATAAGCAATGCTCGTTTAG
GGAAC
Features (pLannotate 1.2.2; 15 found; start..end, strand, type, name):
     35..53      +  promoter       SP6 promoter: promoter for bacteriophage SP6 RNA polymerase
    140..1237    +  CDS            IST1 (sequence partly withheld): IST1_HUMAN - Also known as KIAA0174. Experimental evidence at protein level: Swiss-Prot protein existence level 1. ESCRT-III-like protein involved in specific functions of the ESCRT machinery. Is required for efficient abscission during cytokinesis, but not for HIV-1 budding. The involvement in the MVB pathway is not established. Involved in recruiting VPS4A and/or VPS4B to the midbody of dividing cells (PubMed:19129479, PubMed:19129480). During late anaphase, involved in nuclear envelope reassembly and mitotic spindle disassembly together with the ESCRT-III complex: IST1 acts by mediating the
   1256..1274    -  promoter       T7 promoter: promoter for bacteriophage T7 RNA polymerase
   1279..1413    -  polyA_signal   SV40 poly(A) signal: SV40 polyadenylation signal
   1526..1544    -  promoter       T3 promoter: promoter for bacteriophage T3 RNA polymerase
   1589..1605    -  protein_bind   lac operator: The lac repressor binds to the lac operator to inhibit transcription in E. coli. This inhibition can be relieved by adding lactose or isopropyl-β-D-thiogalactopyranoside (IPTG). lac repressor encoded by lacI
   1613..1643    -  promoter       lac promoter: promoter for the E. coli lac operon
   1658..1679    -  protein_bind   CAP binding site: CAP binding activates transcription in the presence of cAMP. E. coli catabolite activator protein
   1692..1784    -  CDS            lacI (fragment): lac repressor; lacI; The lac repressor binds to the lac operator to inhibit transcription in E. coli. This inhibition can be relieved by adding lactose or isopropyl-β-D-thiogalactopyranoside (IPTG).
   1967..2555    -  rep_origin     ori: high-copy-number ColE1/pMB1/pBR322/pUC origin of replication
   2726..3586    -  CDS            AmpR: β-lactamase; bla; confers resistance to ampicillin, carbenicillin, and related antibiotics
   3587..3691    -  promoter       AmpR promoter: bla
   3744..4172    -  rep_origin     f1 ori (sequence partly withheld): f1 bacteriophage origin of replication; arrow indicates direction of (+) strand synthesis
   4177..4243    -  CDS            lacZα (fragment): LacZα fragment of β-galactosidase; lacZ fragment
   4250..5227    +  promoter       CMV IE94 promoter: enhancer/promoter region of simian cytomegalovirus major immediate early transcription unit IE94
