[The description below was written by a language model from this plasmid's Addgene catalogue record and pLannotate feature annotations shown in this document.]
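Description:
HA-IST1 is a mammalian expression plasmid built on the pCS2+HA backbone that produces human IST1 (also called CHMP8 or KIAA0174) with an N-terminal HA epitope tag supplied by the vector. The full sequenced record is 5,227 nt. The IST1 coding sequence was inserted between XhoI and XbaI sites, both of which remain intact. The catalogue lists the promoter as CMV, and the annotation identifies it more specifically as the simian cytomegalovirus IE94 immediate-early enhancer/promoter typical of pCS2-series vectors. This promoter sits at the end of the linearised map and reads across the circular junction into the insert. An SV40 polyadenylation signal lies downstream of the coding sequence, although the annotation places it on the reverse strand. The HA tag is not annotated as a separate feature, though a short unannotated stretch between the SP6 promoter and the IST1 CDS is where it would be expected to lie.

An SP6 promoter lies upstream of the insert in the sense orientation, so the plasmid could also serve as a template for in vitro synthesis of sense RNA. T7 and T3 promoters sit downstream and point back toward the insert. Propagation in E. coli relies on a high-copy ColE1/pUC-type origin and selection on the ampicillin resistance gene (β-lactamase) with its own promoter. An f1 origin and remnants of the lac region (lac promoter and operator, CAP site, lacI and lacZα fragments) are carried over from the parental cloning vector.

IST1 is an ESCRT-III-like protein needed for efficient abscission during cytokinesis, for recruiting VPS4 to the midbody, and for nuclear envelope reassembly in late anaphase. The HA tag allows the expressed protein to be detected with anti-HA antibodies, for example in localisation or interaction studies in transfected mammalian cells, though the record states no application beyond expression.
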