Addgene plasmid #131619: HA-IST1
Purpose: Expresses HA-tagged human IST1 in mammalian cells
Depositing lab: FENG-QIAN Li & Ken-Ichi Takemaru. Depositing organization: Stony Brook University.
Backbone
  Vector backbone: pCS2+HA
  Backbone size w/o insert (bp): 4100
  Vector type: Mammalian Expression
Growth in bacteria
  Bacterial resistance: Ampicillin, 100 μg/mL
  Growth temperature: 37°C
  Growth strain: DH5alpha
  Copy number: High Copy
Gene/Insert
  Gene/Insert name: human IST1 (alt name: CHMP8)
  Species: H. sapiens (human)
  Promoter: CMV
  Tag / fusion protein: HA (N terminal on backbone)
  Cloning method: Restriction Enzyme; 5′ cloning site XhoI (not destroyed); 3′ cloning site XbaI (not destroyed)
  Sequencing primers: 5′ CCCAAGCTTGATTTAG (SP6); 3′ TTATGCTGAGTGATATC (T7)
Terms and licenses: Academic/Nonprofit Terms; Industry Terms: Not Available to Industry
How to cite: HA-IST1 was a gift from FENG-QIAN Li & Ken-Ichi Takemaru (Addgene plasmid # 131619 ; http://n2t.net/addgene:131619 ; RRID:Addgene_131619)
